>Addgene plasmid #120739 | GGE002 | addgene full sequence | sequence record 259183 | Addgene NGS Result
AGCGCCCAATACGCAAACCGCCTCTCCCCGCGCGTTGGCCGATTCATTAATGCAGCTGGCACGACAGGTT
TCCCGACTGGAAAGCGGGCAGTGAGCGCAACGCAATTAATGTGAGTTAGCTCACTCATTAGGCACCCCAG
GCTTTACACTTTATGCTTCCGGCTCGTATGTTGTGTGGAATTGTGAGCGGATAACAATTTCACACAGGAA
ACAGCTATGACCATGATTACGCCAAGCTATTTAGGTGACACTATAGAATACTCAAGCTATGCATCAAGCT
TGGTACCGAGCTCGGATCCACTAGTAACGGCCGCCAGTGTGCTGGAATTCGCCCTTGGTCTCTCATTTGT
TGATGTGTGTTTAATTCAAGAATGAATATAGAGAAGAGAAGAAGAAAAAAGATTCAATTGAGCCGGCGAT
GCAGACCCTTATATAAATGTTGCCTTGGACAGACGGAGCAAGCCCGCCCAAACCTACGTTCGGTATAATA
TGTTAAGCTTTTTAACACAAAGGTTTGGCTTGGGGTAACCTGATGTGGTGCAAAAGACCGGGCGTTGGCG
AGCCATTGCGCGGGCGAATGGGGCCGTGACTCGTCTCAAATTCGAGGGCGTGCCTCAATTCGTGCCCCCG
TGGCTTTTTCCCGCCGTTTCCGCCCCGTTTGCACCACTGCAGCCGCTTCTTTGGTTCGGACACCTTGCTG
CGAGCTAGGTGCCTTGTGCTACTTAAAAAGTGGCCTCCCAACACCAACATGACATGAGTGCGTGGGCCAA
GACACGTTGGCGGGGTCGCAGTCGGCTCAATGGCCCGGAAAAAACGCTGCTGGAGCTGGTTCGGACGCAG
TCCGCCGCGGCGTATCGATATCCGCAAGGTTCCATGGCGCCATTGCCCTCCGTCGGCGTCTATCCCGCAA
CCTCTAAATAGAGCGGGAATATAACCCAAGCTTCTTTTTTTTTCCTTTAACACGCACACCCCCAACTATC
ATGTTGCTGCTGCTGTTTGACTCTACTCTGTGGAGGGGTGCTCCCACCCAACCCAACCTACAGGTGGATC
CGGCGCTGTGATTGGCTGATAAGTCTCCTATCCGGACTAATTCTGACCAATGGGACATGCGCGCAGGACC
CAAATGCCGCAATTACGTAACCCCAACGAAATGCCTACCCCTCTTTGGAGCCCAGCGGCCCCAAATCCCC
CCAAGCAGCCCGGTTCTACCGGCTTCCATCTCCAAGCACCCCTTTCTCCACACCCCACAAAAAGACCCGT
GCAGGACATCCTACTGCGTCCGGTTTATGCTCGCCGGCCGGTCCCGGCTCTTTCCGACTACCGAGCTAGA
GACCAAGGGCGAATTCTGCAGATATCCATCACACTGGCGGCCGCTCGAGCATGCATCTAGAGGGCCCAAT
TCGCCCTATAGTGAGTCGTATTACAATTCACTGGCCGTCGTTTTACAACGTCGTGACTGGGAAAACCCTG
GCGTTACCCAACTTAATCGCCTTGCAGCACATCCCCCTTTCGCCAGCTGGCGTAATAGCGAAGAGGCCCG
CACCGATCGCCCTTCCCAACAGTTGCGCAGCCTATACGTACGGCAGTTTAAGGTTTACACCTATAAAAGA
GAGAGCCGTTATCGTCTGTTTGTGGATGTACAGAGTGATATTATTGACACGCCGGGGCGACGGATGGTGA
TCCCCCTGGCCAGTGCACGTCTGCTGTCAGATAAAGTCTCCCGTGAACTTTACCCGGTGGTGCATATCGG
GGATGAAAGCTGGCGCATGATGACCACCGATATGGCCAGTGTGCCGGTCTCCGTTATCGGGGAAGAAGTG
GCTGATCTCAGCCACCGCGAAAATGACATCAAAAACGCCATTAACCTGATGTTCTGGGGAATATAAATGT
CAGGCATGAGATTATCAAAAAGGATCTTCACCTAGATCCTTTTCACGTAGAAAGCCAGTCCGCAGAAACG
GTGCTGACCCCGGATGAATGTCAGCTACTGGGCTATCTGGACAAGGGAAAACGCAAGCGCAAAGAGAAAG
CAGGTAGCTTGCAGTGGGCTTACATGGCGATAGCTAGACTGGGCGGTTTTATGGACAGCAAGCGAACCGG
AATTGCCAGCTGGGGCGCCCTCTGGTAAGGTTGGGAAGCCCTGCAAAGTAAACTGGATGGCTTTCTTGCC
GCCAAGGATCTGATGGCGCAGGGGATCAAGCTCTGATCAAGAGACAGGATGAGGATCGTTTCGCATGATT
GAACAAGATGGATTGCACGCAGGTTCTCCGGCCGCTTGGGTGGAGAGGCTATTCGGCTATGACTGGGCAC
AACAGACAATCGGCTGCTCTGATGCCGCCGTGTTCCGGCTGTCAGCGCAGGGGCGCCCGGTTCTTTTTGT
CAAGACCGACCTGTCCGGTGCCCTGAATGAACTGCAAGACGAGGCAGCGCGGCTATCGTGGCTGGCCACG
ACGGGCGTTCCTTGCGCAGCTGTGCTCGACGTTGTCACTGAAGCGGGAAGGGACTGGCTGCTATTGGGCG
AAGTGCCGGGGCAGGATCTCCTGTCATCTCACCTTGCTCCTGCCGAGAAAGTATCCATCATGGCTGATGC
AATGCGGCGGCTGCATACGCTTGATCCGGCTACCTGCCCATTCGACCACCAAGCGAAACATCGCATCGAG
CGAGCACGTACTCGGATGGAAGCCGGTCTTGTCGATCAGGATGATCTGGACGAAGAGCATCAGGGGCTCG
CGCCAGCCGAACTGTTCGCCAGGCTCAAGGCGAGCATGCCCGACGGCGAGGATCTCGTCGTGACCCATGG
CGATGCCTGCTTGCCGAATATCATGGTGGAAAATGGCCGCTTTTCTGGATTCATCGACTGTGGCCGGCTG
GGTGTGGCGGACCGCTATCAGGACATAGCGTTGGCTACCCGTGATATTGCTGAAGAGCTTGGCGGCGAAT
GGGCTGACCGCTTCCTCGTGCTTTACGGTATCGCCGCTCCCGATTCGCAGCGCATCGCCTTCTATCGCCT
TCTTGACGAGTTCTTCTGAATTATTAACGCTTACAATTTCCTGATGCGGTATTTTCTCCTTACGCATCTG
TGCGGTATTTCACACCGCATCAGGTGGCACTTTTCGGGGAAATGTGCGCGGAACCCCTATTTGTTTATTT
TTCTAAATACATTCAAATATGTATCCGCTCATGAGACAATAACCCTGATAAATGCTTCAATAATAGCACG
TGAGGAGGGCCACCATGGCCAAGTTGACCAGTGCCGTTCCGGTGCTCACCGCGCGCGACGTCGCCGGAGC
GGTCGAGTTCTGGACCGACCGGCTCGGGTTCTCCCGGGACTTCGTGGAGGACGACTTCGCCGGTGTGGTC
CGGGACGACGTGACCCTGTTCATCAGCGCGGTCCAGGACCAGGTGGTGCCGGACAACACCCTGGCCTGGG
TGTGGGTGCGCGGCCTGGACGAGCTGTACGCCGAGTGGTCGGAGGTCGTGTCCACGAACTTCCGGGACGC
CTCCGGGCCGGCCATGACCGAGATCGGCGAGCAGCCGTGGGGGCGGGAGTTCGCCCTGCGCGACCCGGCC
GGCAACTGCGTGCACTTCGTGGCCGAGGAGCAGGACTGACACGTGCTAAAACTTCATTTTTAATTTAAAA
GGATCTAGGTGAAGATCCTTTTTGATAATCTCATGACCAAAATCCCTTAACGTGAGTTTTCGTTCCACTG
AGCGTCAGACCCCGTAGAAAAGATCAAAGGATCTTCTTGAGATCCTTTTTTTCTGCGCGTAATCTGCTGC
TTGCAAACAAAAAAACCACCGCTACCAGCGGTGGTTTGTTTGCCGGATCAAGAGCTACCAACTCTTTTTC
CGAAGGTAACTGGCTTCAGCAGAGCGCAGATACCAAATACTGTTCTTCTAGTGTAGCCGTAGTTAGGCCA
CCACTTCAAGAACTCTGTAGCACCGCCTACATACCTCGCTCTGCTAATCCTGTTACCAGTGGCTGCTGCC
AGTGGCGATAAGTCGTGTCTTACCGGGTTGGACTCAAGACGATAGTTACCGGATAAGGCGCAGCGGTCGG
GCTGAACGGGGGGTTCGTGCACACAGCCCAGCTTGGAGCGAACGACCTACACCGAACTGAGATACCTACA
GCGTGAGCTATGAGAAAGCGCCACGCTTCCCGAAGGGAGAAAGGCGGACAGGTATCCGGTAAGCGGCAGG
GTCGGAACAGGAGAGCGCACGAGGGAGCTTCCAGGGGGAAACGCCTGGTATCTTTATAGTCCTGTCGGGT
TTCGCCACCTCTGACTTGAGCGTCGATTTTTGTGATGCTCGTCAGGGGGGCGGAGCCTATGGAAAAACGC
CAGCAACGCGGCCTTTTTACGGTTCCTGGCCTTTTGCTGGCCTTTTGCTCACATGTTCTTTCCTGCGTTA
TCCCCTGATTCTGTGGATAACCGTATTACCGCCTTTGAGTGAGCTGATACCGCTCGCCGCAGCCGAACGA
CCGAGCGCAGCGAGTCAGTGAGCGAGGAAGCGGAAG
Features (pLannotate 1.2.2; 14 found; start..end, strand, type, name):
      2..94      +  CDS            lacI (fragment): lac repressor; lacI; The lac repressor binds to the lac operator to inhibit transcription in E. coli. This inhibition can be relieved by adding lactose or isopropyl-β-D-thiogalactopyranoside (IPTG).
    107..128     +  protein_bind   CAP binding site: CAP binding activates transcription in the presence of cAMP. E. coli catabolite activator protein
    143..173     +  promoter       lac promoter: promoter for the E. coli lac operon
    181..197     +  protein_bind   lac operator: The lac repressor binds to the lac operator to inhibit transcription in E. coli. This inhibition can be relieved by adding lactose or isopropyl-β-D-thiogalactopyranoside (IPTG). lac repressor encoded by lacI
    239..257     +  promoter       SP6 promoter: promoter for bacteriophage SP6 RNA polymerase
   1405..1423    -  promoter       T7 promoter: promoter for bacteriophage T7 RNA polymerase
   1426..1573    +  CDS            lacZα (fragment): LacZα fragment of β-galactosidase; lacZ fragment
   1583..1886    +  CDS            ccdB (fragment): CcdB, a bacterial toxin that poisons DNA gyrase; ccdB; Plasmids containing the ccdB gene cannot be propagated in standard E. coli strains.
   1934..2203    +  CDS            tnpA (fragment): TN5P_ECOLX - Also known as tnp. Experimental evidence at protein level: Swiss-Prot protein existence level 1. Mediates transposition of transposon Tn5 by a 'cut and paste' mechanism. First, the monomeric transposase binds the 19 bp inverted DNA repeats flanking the transposon. Then, dimerization of the DNA- bound transposase creates a synaptic DNA complex. After nicking of the first DNA strand, excision of the transposon proceeds through a series of intermediates. The transposase then mediates the insertion of the transposon at a new site by strand transfer. The activity of the wild- type tran
   2235..3029    +  CDS            NeoR/KanR: aminoglycoside phosphotransferase from Tn5; aph(3')-II (or nptII); confers resistance to neomycin, kanamycin, and G418 (Geneticin®)
   3050..3100    -  misc_feature   bom (fragment): basis of mobility region from pBR322
   3127..3215    +  promoter       AmpR promoter (fragment): bla
   3235..3609    +  CDS            BleoR: antibiotic-binding protein; Sh ble from Streptoalloteichus hindustanus; confers resistance to bleomycin, phleomycin, and Zeocin™
   3747..4335    +  rep_origin     ori: high-copy-number ColE1/pMB1/pBR322/pUC origin of replication
