[The description below was written by a language model from this plasmid's Addgene catalogue record and pLannotate feature annotations shown in this document.]
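Description:
GGE002 is a part-donor plasmid from a modular Golden Gate toolkit for building expression plasmids for the yeast Yarrowia lipolytica. It is not itself a yeast vector. It is an E. coli cloning/assembly plasmid that stores a single building block, P1_GAPdh, described as a promoter for driving gene expression in position 1 of the assembled construct. The roughly 985 bp insert was placed into the backbone by TOPO cloning. The name suggests a glyceraldehyde-3-phosphate dehydrogenase promoter, but the record gives neither its source nor further detail. The insert is not annotated in the feature table. It presumably occupies the unannotated interval between the SP6 and T7 promoters.

The catalogue lists the backbone as pCR4Blunt-TOPO. The sequenced record (about 4.5 kb) shows elements typical of TOPO blunt-cloning vectors: a lac promoter and operator with a CAP binding site, and lacZα and ccdB fragments downstream of the cloning site. In these vectors an insert disrupts the lethal lacZα-ccdB fusion, which gives positive selection for recombinants. Propagation relies on a high-copy ColE1/pUC-type origin, and selection uses the Tn5-derived NeoR/KanR gene (kanamycin). The table also annotates a BleoR (Zeocin resistance) coding sequence behind an AmpR promoter fragment, which does not match the listed resistance and may mean the backbone differs somewhat from the one named. The flanking SP6 and T7 promoters can serve for sequencing or in vitro transcription.

In use, the promoter would be released by type IIS digestion and ligated in order with other toolkit parts through defined 4 bp overhangs. The record does not state the enzyme or the sites. The depositor cautions that one overhang on this plasmid reads AGCT rather than the intended ACGG, which may affect compatibility in downstream assemblies.
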