Addgene plasmid #120739: GGE002
Purpose: Part of GoldenGate Yarrowia lipolytica toolkit for assembling an expression plasmid for Y. lipolytic yeast. Promoter for gene expression in position1 (P1_GAPdh)
Depositing lab: Tristan Rossignol. Depositing organization: INRAE Jouy-en-Josas. Publication: A modular Golden Gate toolkit for Yarrowia lipolytica synthetic biology. Larroude M, Park YK, Soudier P, Kubiak M, Nicaud JM, Rossignol T. Microb Biotechnol. 2019 May 31. doi: 10.1111/1751-7915.13427. PubMed 31148366.
Backbone
  Vector backbone: pCR4Blunt-TOPO
  Vector type: Cloning/assembly plasmid
Growth in bacteria
  Bacterial resistance: Kanamycin, 50 μg/mL
  Growth temperature: 37°C
  Growth strain: DH5alpha
  Copy number: High Copy
Gene/Insert
  Gene/Insert name: P1_GAPdh
  Insert size (bp): 985
  Cloning method: TOPO Cloning
Terms and licenses: Academic/Nonprofit Terms; Industry Terms: Not Available to Industry
Depositor comments: The 4 bp overhang on this plasmid is actually AGCT instead of ACGG. This may impact downstream cloning strategies.
How to cite: GGE002 was a gift from Tristan Rossignol (Addgene plasmid # 120739 ; http://n2t.net/addgene:120739 ; RRID:Addgene_120739)
